Addgene plasmid #242130: pcDNA-DEST40-SIRT7
Purpose: Expression in mammalian cells
Depositing lab: J. Carl Barrett & Izumi Horikawa. Depositing organization: National Cancer Institute (NCI). Publication: Evolutionarily conserved and nonconserved cellular localizations and functions of human SIRT proteins. Michishita E, Park JY, Burneskis JM, Barrett JC, Horikawa I. Mol Biol Cell. 2005 Oct;16(10):4623-35. doi: 10.1091/mbc.e05-01-0033. Epub 2005 Aug 3. PubMed 16079181.
Backbone
  Vector backbone: pcDNA-DEST40
  Backbone manufacturer: Invitrogen
  Backbone size w/o insert (bp): 7143
  Vector type: Mammalian Expression
Growth in bacteria
  Bacterial resistance: Ampicillin, 100 μg/mL
  Growth temperature: 37°C
  Growth strain: DH5alpha
  Copy number: High Copy
Gene/Insert
  Gene/Insert name: SIRT7
  Species: H. sapiens (human)
  Insert size (bp): 1200
  Entrez Gene: SIRT7 (a.k.a. SIR2L7)
  Promoter: CMV
  Tag / fusion protein: V5-6xHis (C terminal on insert)
  Cloning method: Gateway Cloning
Terms and licenses: Academic/Nonprofit Terms; Industry Terms: Not Available to Industry
How to cite: pcDNA-DEST40-SIRT7 was a gift from J. Carl Barrett & Izumi Horikawa (Addgene plasmid # 242130 ; http://n2t.net/addgene:242130 ; RRID:Addgene_242130)
