[The description below was written by a language model from this plasmid's Addgene catalogue record and pLannotate feature annotations shown in this document.]
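Description:
pcDNA-DEST40-SIRT7 is a mammalian expression plasmid built on the Invitrogen pcDNA-DEST40 Gateway destination vector, carrying the human SIRT7 open reading frame (about 1.2 kb). It is propagated in E. coli from a high-copy ColE1/pUC-type origin under ampicillin selection (AmpR with its own bla promoter). An f1 origin is also present, which in principle permits single-stranded DNA production. The sequenced record is 6,727 nt, smaller than the listed empty backbone. This is expected, because Gateway recombination swaps the destination vector's larger selection cassette for the insert.

SIRT7 sits downstream of the human CMV immediate-early enhancer and promoter and is flanked by attB1 and attB2, the sites left after Gateway recombinational cloning. A T7 promoter lies just upstream of attB1 and could support in vitro transcription. The coding sequence continues past attB2 into a C-terminal V5 epitope. The catalogue lists a V5-6xHis tag, although the feature table annotates only the V5 portion. Transcripts terminate at the bovine growth hormone polyadenylation signal. A separate cassette places the neomycin phosphotransferase gene under the SV40 early promoter with an SV40 poly(A) signal, allowing G418 selection of stably transfected mammalian cells. The short HIV-1 LTR, ble, lacI and bom fragments in the table are partial matches to backbone sequence and probably not functional elements.

SIRT7 is an NAD-dependent protein-lysine deacetylase/deacylase with a noted preference for acetylated histone H3 lysine 18. The stated purpose is expression in mammalian cells. The epitope tag allows detection or purification of the protein, consistent with the associated study of the cellular localization and function of human SIRT proteins.
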