Features (pLannotate 1.2.2; 23 found; start..end, strand, type, name):
     28..80      -  misc_feature   bom (fragment): basis of mobility region from pBR322
    235..614     +  enhancer       CMV enhancer: human cytomegalovirus immediate early enhancer
    615..818     +  promoter       CMV promoter: human cytomegalovirus (CMV) immediate early promoter
    814..847     +  LTR            5' LTR (truncated) (fragment): truncated 5' long terminal repeat (LTR) from HIV-1
    863..881     +  promoter       T7 promoter: promoter for bacteriophage T7 RNA polymerase
    911..935     +  protein_bind   attB1: mutant version of attB; recombination site for the Gateway® BP reaction BP Clonase™
    956..2155    +  CDS            SIRT7: SIR7_HUMAN - Also known as SIR2L7. Experimental evidence at protein level: Swiss-Prot protein existence level 1. NAD-dependent protein-lysine deacylase that can act both as a deacetylase or deacylase (desuccinylase, depropionylase and deglutarylase), depending on the context (PubMed:22722849, PubMed:26907567, PubMed:30653310, PubMed:31542297). Specifically mediates deacetylation of histone H3 at 'Lys-18' (H3K18Ac) (PubMed:22722849, PubMed:30420520). In contrast to other histone deacetylases, displays strong preference for a specific histone mark, H3K18Ac, directly linked to control of gene exp
   2175..2199    -  protein_bind   attB2: mutant version of attB; recombination site for the Gateway® BP reaction BP Clonase™
   2225..2266    +  CDS            V5 tag: epitope tag from simian virus 5
   2322..2546    +  polyA_signal   bGH poly(A) signal: bovine growth hormone polyadenylation signal
   2550..2571    +  promoter       SV40 promoter (fragment): SV40 enhancer and early promoter
   2592..3020    +  rep_origin     f1 ori (sequence partly withheld): f1 bacteriophage origin of replication; arrow indicates direction of (+) strand synthesis
   3034..3363    +  promoter       SV40 promoter: SV40 enhancer and early promoter
   3430..4221    +  CDS            neo: KKA2_KLEPN - Also known as kan, nptII. Experimental evidence at protein level: Swiss-Prot protein existence level 1. Resistance to kanamycin, neomycin, paromomycin, ribostamycin, butirosin and gentamicin B. From Klebsiella pneumoniae.
   4247..4405    +  CDS            ble (fragment): BLE_KLEPN - Experimental evidence at protein level: Swiss-Prot protein existence level 1. Binding protein with a strong affinity to the bleomycin family of antibiotics. Binds to CL990; an antimitotic-antibiotic compound. From Klebsiella pneumoniae.
   4400..4521    +  polyA_signal   SV40 poly(A) signal: SV40 polyadenylation signal
   4594..4610    -  protein_bind   lac operator: The lac repressor binds to the lac operator to inhibit transcription in E. coli. This inhibition can be relieved by adding lactose or isopropyl-β-D-thiogalactopyranoside (IPTG). lac repressor encoded by lacI
   4618..4648    -  promoter       lac promoter: promoter for the E. coli lac operon
   4663..4684    -  protein_bind   CAP binding site: CAP binding activates transcription in the presence of cAMP. E. coli catabolite activator protein
   4697..4789    -  CDS            lacI (fragment): lac repressor; lacI; The lac repressor binds to the lac operator to inhibit transcription in E. coli. This inhibition can be relieved by adding lactose or isopropyl-β-D-thiogalactopyranoside (IPTG).
   4972..5560    -  rep_origin     ori: high-copy-number ColE1/pMB1/pBR322/pUC origin of replication
   5731..6591    -  CDS            AmpR: β-lactamase; bla; confers resistance to ampicillin, carbenicillin, and related antibiotics
   6592..6696    -  promoter       AmpR promoter: bla
>Addgene plasmid #242130 | pcDNA-DEST40-SIRT7 | addgene full sequence | sequence record 483741 | Addgene NGS Result
GACGGATCGGGAGATCTCCCGATCCCCTATGGTGCACTCTCAGTACAATCTGCTCTGATGCCGCATAGTT
AAGCCAGTATCTGCTCCCTGCTTGTGTGTTGGAGGTCGCTGAGTAGTGCGCGAGCAAAATTTAAGCTACA
ACAAGGCAAGGCTTGACCGACAATTGCATGAAGAATCTGCTTAGGGTTAGGCGTTTTGCGCTGCTTCGCG
ATGTACGGGCCAGATATACGCGTTGACATTGATTATTGACTAGTTATTAATAGTAATCAATTACGGGGTC
ATTAGTTCATAGCCCATATATGGAGTTCCGCGTTACATAACTTACGGTAAATGGCCCGCCTGGCTGACCG
CCCAACGACCCCCGCCCATTGACGTCAATAATGACGTATGTTCCCATAGTAACGCCAATAGGGACTTTCC
ATTGACGTCAATGGGTGGAGTATTTACGGTAAACTGCCCACTTGGCAGTACATCAAGTGTATCATATGCC
AAGTACGCCCCCTATTGACGTCAATGACGGTAAATGGCCCGCCTGGCATTATGCCCAGTACATGACCTTA
TGGGACTTTCCTACTTGGCAGTACATCTACGTATTAGTCATCGCTATTACCATGGTGATGCGGTTTTGGC
AGTACATCAATGGGCGTGGATAGCGGTTTGACTCACGGGGATTTCCAAGTCTCCACCCCATTGACGTCAA
TGGGAGTTTGTTTTGGCACCAAAATCAACGGGACTTTCCAAAATGTCGTAACAACTCCGCCCCATTGACG
CAAATGGGCGGTAGGCGTGTACGGTGGGAGGTCTATATAAGCAGAGCTCTCTGGCTAACTAGAGAACCCA
CTGCTTACTGGCTTATCGAAATTAATACGACTCACTATAGGGAGACCCAAGCTGGCTAGTTAAGCTATCA
ACAAGTTTGTACAAAAAAGCAGGCTCCGCGGCCGCCCCCTTCACCATGGCAGCCGGGGGTCTGAGCCGCT
CCGAGCGCAAAGCGGCGGAGCGGGTCCGGAGGTTGCGGGAGGAGCAGCAGAGGGAGCGCCTCCGCCAGGT
GTCGCGCATCCTGAGGAAGGCGGCGGCGGAGCGCAGCGCCGAGGAGGGCCGGCTGCTGGCCGAGAGCGCG
GACCTGGTAACGGAGCTGCAGGGCCGGAGCCGGCGGCGCGAGGGCCTGAAGCGGCGGCAGGAGGAGGTGT
GCGACGACCCGGAGGAGCTGCGGGGGAAGGTCCGGGAGCTGGCCAGCGCCGTCCGGAACGCCAAATACTT
GGTCGTCTACACAGGCGCGGGAATCAGCACGGCAGCGTCTATCCCAGACTACCGGGGCCCTAATGGAGTG
TGGACACTGCTTCAGAAAGGGAGAAGCGTTAGTGCTGCCGACCTGAGCGAGGCCGAGCCAACCCTCACCC
ACATGAGCATCACCCGTCTGCATGAGCAGAAGCTGGTGCAGCATGTGGTGTCTCAGAACTGTGACGGGCT
CCACCTGAGGAGTGGGCTGCCGCGCACGGCCATCTCCGAGCTCCACGGGAACATGTACATTGAAGTCTGT
ACCTCCTGCGTTCCCAACAGGGAGTACGTGCGGGTGTTCGATGTGACGGAGCGCACTGCCCTCCACAGAC
ACCAGACAGGCCGGACCTGCCACAAGTGTGGGACCCAGCTGCGGGACACCATTGTGCACTTTGGGGAGAG
GGGGACGTTGGGGCAGCCTCTGAACTGGGAAGCGGCGACCGAGGCTGCCAGCAGAGCAGACACCATCCTG
TGTCTAGGGTCCAGCCTGAAGGTTCTAAAGAAGTACCCACGCCTCTGGTGCATGACCAAGCCCCCTAGCC
GGCGGCCGAAGCTTTACATCGTGAACCTGCAGTGGACCCCGAAGGATGACTGGGCTGCCCTGAAGCTACA
TGGGAAGTGTGATGACGTCATGCGGCTCCTCATGGCCGAGCTGGGCTTGGAGATCCCCGCCTATAGCAGG
TGGCAGGATCCCATTTTCTCACTGGCGACTCCCCTGCGTGCTGGTGAAGAAGGCAGCCACAGTCGGAAGT
CGCTGTGCAGAAGCAGAGAGGAGGCCCCGCCTGGGGACCGGGGTGCACCGCTTAGCTCGGCCCCCATCCT
AGGGGGCTGGTTTGGCAGGGGCTGCACAAAACGCACAAAAAGGAAGAAAGTGACGTTTAAGGGTGGGCGC
GCCGACCCAGCTTTCTTGTACAAAGTGGTTGATCTAGAGGGCCCGCGGTTCGAAGGTAAGCCTATCCCTA
ACCCTCTCCTCGGTCTCGATTCTACGCGTACCGGTCATCATCACCATCACCATTGAGTTTAAACCCGCTG
ATCAGCCTCGACTGTGCCTTCTAGTTGCCAGCCATCTGTTGTTTGCCCCTCCCCCGTGCCTTCCTTGACC
CTGGAAGGTGCCACTCCCACTGTCCTTTCCTAATAAAATGAGGAAATTGCATCGCATTGTCTGAGTAGGT
GTCATTCTATTCTGGGGGGTGGGGTGGGGCAGGACAGCAAGGGGGAGGATTGGGAAGACAATAGCAGGCA
TGCTGGGGATGCGGTGGGCTCTATGGCTTCTGAGGCGGAAAGAACCAGCTGGGGCTCTAGGGGGTATCCC
C
[124 nt withheld, positions 2592-2715]
C
[91 nt withheld, positions 2717-2807]
A
[49 nt withheld, positions 2809-2857]
CCTTTGACGTTGGAGTCCACGTTCTTT
[37 nt withheld, positions 2885-2921]
ACCCTATCTCGGTCTATTCTTTTGATTTATAAGGGATTTTGCCGATTTCGGCCTATTGGTTAAAAAATGA
GCTGATTTAACAAAAATTTAACGCGAATTAATTCTGTGGAATGTGTGTCAGTTAGGGTGTGGAAAGTCCC
CAGGCTCCCCAGCAGGCAGAAGTATGCAAAGCATGCATCTCAATTAGTCAGCAACCAGGTGTGGAAAGTC
CCCAGGCTCCCCAGCAGGCAGAAGTATGCAAAGCATGCATCTCAATTAGTCAGCAACCATAGTCCCGCCC
CTAACTCCGCCCATCCCGCCCCTAACTCCGCCCAGTTCCGCCCATTCTCCGCCCCATGGCTGACTAATTT
TTTTTATTTATGCAGAGGCCGAGGCCGCCTCTGCCTCTGAGCTATTCCAGAAGTAGTGAGGAGGCTTTTT
TGGAGGCCTAGGCTTTTGCAAAAAGCTCCCGGGAGCTTGTATATCCATTTTCGGATCTGATCAAGAGACA
GGATGAGGATCGTTTCGCATGATTGAACAAGATGGATTGCACGCAGGTTCTCCGGCCGCTTGGGTGGAGA
GGCTATTCGGCTATGACTGGGCACAACAGACAATCGGCTGCTCTGATGCCGCCGTGTTCCGGCTGTCAGC
GCAGGGGCGCCCGGTTCTTTTTGTCAAGACCGACCTGTCCGGTGCCCTGAATGAACTGCAGGACGAGGCA
GCGCGGCTATCGTGGCTGGCCACGACGGGCGTTCCTTGCGCAGCTGTGCTCGACGTTGTCACTGAAGCGG
GAAGGGACTGGCTGCTATTGGGCGAAGTGCCGGGGCAGGATCTCCTGTCATCTCACCTTGCTCCTGCCGA
GAAAGTATCCATCATGGCTGATGCAATGCGGCGGCTGCATACGCTTGATCCGGCTACCTGCCCATTCGAC
CACCAAGCGAAACATCGCATCGAGCGAGCACGTACTCGGATGGAAGCCGGTCTTGTCGATCAGGATGATC
TGGACGAAGAGCATCAGGGGCTCGCGCCAGCCGAACTGTTCGCCAGGCTCAAGGCGCGCATGCCCGACGG
CGAGGATCTCGTCGTGACCCATGGCGATGCCTGCTTGCCGAATATCATGGTGGAAAATGGCCGCTTTTCT
GGATTCATCGACTGTGGCCGGCTGGGTGTGGCGGACCGCTATCAGGACATAGCGTTGGCTACCCGTGATA
TTGCTGAAGAGCTTGGCGGCGAATGGGCTGACCGCTTCCTCGTGCTTTACGGTATCGCCGCTCCCGATTC
GCAGCGCATCGCCTTCTATCGCCTTCTTGACGAGTTCTTCTGAGCGGGACTCTGGGGTTCGCGAAATGAC
CGACCAAGCGACGCCCAACCTGCCATCACGAGATTTCGATTCCACCGCCGCCTTCTATGAAAGGTTGGGC
TTCGGAATCGTTTTCCGGGACGCCGGCTGGATGATCCTCCAGCGCGGGGATCTCATGCTGGAGTTCTTCG
CCCACCCCAACTTGTTTATTGCAGCTTATAATGGTTACAAATAAAGCAATAGCATCACAAATTTCACAAA
TAAAGCATTTTTTTCACTGCATTCTAGTTGTGGTTTGTCCAAACTCATCAATGTATCTTATCATGTCTGT
ATACCGTCGACCTCTAGCTAGAGCTTGGCGTAATCATGGTCATAGCTGTTTCCTGTGTGAAATTGTTATC
CGCTCACAATTCCACACAACATACGAGCCGGAAGCATAAAGTGTAAAGCCTGGGGTGCCTAATGAGTGAG
CTAACTCACATTAATTGCGTTGCGCTCACTGCCCGCTTTCCAGTCGGGAAACCTGTCGTGCCAGCTGCAT
TAATGAATCGGCCAACGCGCGGGGAGAGGCGGTTTGCGTATTGGGCGCTCTTCCGCTTCCTCGCTCACTG
ACTCGCTGCGCTCGGTCGTTCGGCTGCGGCGAGCGGTATCAGCTCACTCAAAGGCGGTAATACGGTTATC
CACAGAATCAGGGGATAACGCAGGAAAGAACATGTGAGCAAAAGGCCAGCAAAAGGCCAGGAACCGTAAA
AAGGCCGCGTTGCTGGCGTTTTTCCATAGGCTCCGCCCCCCTGACGAGCATCACAAAAATCGACGCTCAA
GTCAGAGGTGGCGAAACCCGACAGGACTATAAAGATACCAGGCGTTTCCCCCTGGAAGCTCCCTCGTGCG
CTCTCCTGTTCCGACCCTGCCGCTTACCGGATACCTGTCCGCCTTTCTCCCTTCGGGAAGCGTGGCGCTT
TCTCATAGCTCACGCTGTAGGTATCTCAGTTCGGTGTAGGTCGTTCGCTCCAAGCTGGGCTGTGTGCACG
AACCCCCCGTTCAGCCCGACCGCTGCGCCTTATCCGGTAACTATCGTCTTGAGTCCAACCCGGTAAGACA
CGACTTATCGCCACTGGCAGCAGCCACTGGTAACAGGATTAGCAGAGCGAGGTATGTAGGCGGTGCTACA
GAGTTCTTGAAGTGGTGGCCTAACTACGGCTACACTAGAAGAACAGTATTTGGTATCTGCGCTCTGCTGA
AGCCAGTTACCTTCGGAAAAAGAGTTGGTAGCTCTTGATCCGGCAAACAAACCACCGCTGGTAGCGGTGG
TTTTTTTGTTTGCAAGCAGCAGATTACGCGCAGAAAAAAAGGATCTCAAGAAGATCCTTTGATCTTTTCT
ACGGGGTCTGACGCTCAGTGGAACGAAAACTCACGTTAAGGGATTTTGGTCATGAGATTATCAAAAAGGA
TCTTCACCTAGATCCTTTTAAATTAAAAATGAAGTTTTAAATCAATCTAAAGTATATATGAGTAAACTTG
GTCTGACAGTTACCAATGCTTAATCAGTGAGGCACCTATCTCAGCGATCTGTCTATTTCGTTCATCCATA
GTTGCCTGACTCCCCGTCGTGTAGATAACTACGATACGGGAGGGCTTACCATCTGGCCCCAGTGCTGCAA
TGATACCGCGAGACCCACGCTCACCGGCTCCAGATTTATCAGCAATAAACCAGCCAGCCGGAAGGGCCGA
GCGCAGAAGTGGTCCTGCAACTTTATCCGCCTCCATCCAGTCTATTAATTGTTGCCGGGAAGCTAGAGTA
AGTAGTTCGCCAGTTAATAGTTTGCGCAACGTTGTTGCCATTGCTACAGGCATCGTGGTGTCACGCTCGT
CGTTTGGTATGGCTTCATTCAGCTCCGGTTCCCAACGATCAAGGCGAGTTACATGATCCCCCATGTTGTG
CAAAAAAGCGGTTAGCTCCTTCGGTCCTCCGATCGTTGTCAGAAGTAAGTTGGCCGCAGTGTTATCACTC
ATGGTTATGGCAGCACTGCATAATTCTCTTACTGTCATGCCATCCGTAAGATGCTTTTCTGTGACTGGTG
AGTACTCAACCAAGTCATTCTGAGAATAGTGTATGCGGCGACCGAGTTGCTCTTGCCCGGCGTCAATACG
GGATAATACCGCGCCACATAGCAGAACTTTAAAAGTGCTCATCATTGGAAAACGTTCTTCGGGGCGAAAA
CTCTCAAGGATCTTACCGCTGTTGAGATCCAGTTCGATGTAACCCACTCGTGCACCCAACTGATCTTCAG
CATCTTTTACTTTCACCAGCGTTTCTGGGTGAGCAAAAACAGGAAGGCAAAATGCCGCAAAAAAGGGAAT
AAGGGCGACACGGAAATGTTGAATACTCATACTCTTCCTTTTTCAATATTATTGAAGCATTTATCAGGGT
TATTGTCTCATGAGCGGATACATATTTGAATGTATTTAGAAAAATAAACAAATAGGGGTTCCGCGCACAT
TTCCCCGAAAAGTGCCACCTGACGTC
